>Addgene plasmid #47357 | HLH Clock Pas 1-401 VenN F122D | addgene partial sequence | sequence record 69349 | SV40pA-rev
AGTTAACAACAACAATTGCATTCATTTTATGTTTCAGGTTCAGGGGGAGGTGTGGGAGGTTTTTTAAAGC
AAGTAAAACCTCTACAAATGTGGTATGGCTGATTATGATCAGTTATCTAGATCCGGTGGATCCCGAATCT
TGGCTTTTGTCTCCGGACTTGTACAGCTCGGCGGTGATATAGACGTTGTGGCTGTTGTAGTTGTACTCCA
GCTTGTGCCCCAGGATGTTGCCGTCCTCCTTGAAGTCGATGCCCTTCAGCTCGATGCGGTTCACCAGGGT
GTCGCCCTCGAACTTCACCTCGGCGCGGGTCTTGTAGTTGCCGTCGTCCTTGAAGAAGATGGTGCGCTCC
TGGACGTAGCCTTCGGGCATGGCGGACTTGAAGAAGTCGTGCTGCTTCATGTGGTCGGGGTAGCGGGCGA
AGCACTGCAGGCCGTAGCCCAGGGTGGTCACGAGGGTGGGCCAGGGCACGGGCAGCTTGCCGGTGGTGCA
GATCAGCTTCAGGGTCAGCTTGCCGTAGGTGGCATCGCCCTCGCCCTCGCCGGACACGCTGAACTTGTGG
CCGTTTACGTCGCCGTCCAGCTCGACCAGGATGGGCACCACCCCGGTGAACAGCTCCTCGCCCTTGCTCA
CCATGGTGGCGACCGGAGCAGCTGTCTCAGGAAGAGACTCTTCAATGCCAAGTTCTCGCCGTCTTTCAGC
CCTAACTTCTGCATAACTTACTACAGTGTGAGTACAAACAATGAACTCTGGCCTTGAATTCCACTGATGG
TAAGTAATATAATAATGAGTCTGAAGCCATATCCACTGCTGGCCTTTGGTCAGGAATCTATAGTAACACG
ATTTGCCTTTTCCATATTGCATTAA
