>Addgene plasmid #47357 | HLH Clock Pas 1-401 VenN F122D | addgene partial sequence | sequence record 70409 | CMV-F 5'-CGCAAATGGGCGGTAGGCGTG-3'
GTGAACCGTCAGATCCGCTAGCATGGTGTTTACCGTAAGCTGTAGTAAAATGAGCTCAATTGTTGACAGA
GATGACAGTAGTATTTTTGATGGATTGGTGGAAGAAGATGACAAGGACAAAGCAAAAAGAGTATCTAGAA
ACAAATCAGAAAAGAAACGTAGAGATCAGTTCAATGTCCTCATTAAGGAGCTGGGGTCTATGCTTCCTGG
TAACGCGAGAAAGATGGACAAGTCTACTGTTCTACAGAAGAGCATTGATTTTTTGCGCAAACATAAAGAG
ACCACTGCACAGTCAGATGCTAGTGAGATTCGACAGGACTGGAAACCCACATTCCTTAGTAATGAAGAGT
TTACACAGTTAATGTTAGAGGCTCTTGATGGTTTTGACTTAGCGATCATGACAGATGGAAGTATAATATA
TGTATCTGAGAGTGTAACTTCGTTACTTGAACATTTACCATCTGATCTTGTGGATCAAAGTATATTTAAT
TTTATCCCAGAGGGAGAACATTCAGAGGTTTATAAGATACTCTCTACTCATCTGCTGGAAAGTGACTCAT
TAACCCCTGAGTACTTAAAATCAAAAAATCAGTTAGAATTCTGTTGTCACATGCTTCGAGGAACAATAGA
CCCAAAGGAGCCATCCACCTATGAATATGTGAGATTTATAGGAAATTTTAAATCTTTAACCAGTGTATCA
ACTTCAACACACAATGGTTTTGAAGGAACTATACAACGCACACATAGGCCTTCTTATGAAGATAGAGTTT
GTTTTGTAGCTACTGTCAGATTAGCTACACCTCAGTTCATCAAGGAAATGTGTACTGTTGAAGAACCAAA
TGAAGAGTTTACATCTAGACACAGTTTAGAATGGAAGTTTCTATTTTTAGATCACAGGGCACCACCAATA
ATAGGCTATTTGCCATTTGAAGTCTTGGGAACATCAGGCTATGATTACTATCATGTGGATGACCTA
