[The description below was written by a language model from this plasmid's Addgene catalogue record.]
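Description:
HLH Clock Pas 1-401 VenN F122D is a mammalian expression plasmid built on the pEGFP-C1 backbone. It is maintained in bacteria as a high-copy plasmid under kanamycin selection. Vectors of this family normally carry a pUC-type origin and a dual kanamycin/neomycin resistance cassette, but no feature table is available here to confirm which backbone elements are retained. The restriction sites used for cloning are also not recorded.

The insert is a fragment of mouse Clock covering amino acids 1-401. As the construct name indicates, this span includes the basic helix-loop-helix region and the PAS domains, the portion of the protein that mediates heterodimerisation with BMAL1. It carries the point substitution F122D and is expressed from the CMV promoter for strong constitutive transcription in transfected mammalian cells. The Clock fragment is fused to the N-terminal portion of the yellow fluorescent protein Venus (residues 1-155, "VenN"), which the record lists as a C-terminal tag; this half-Venus presumably takes the place of the EGFP of the parent vector, although the record does not say so explicitly.

The plasmid is intended for bimolecular fluorescence complementation (BiFC). The VenN fragment is non-fluorescent on its own. Fluorescence is restored only when it is brought close to a complementary C-terminal Venus fragment fused to an interacting partner, so the signal reports protein-protein association in living cells. The F122D mutant would typically be compared with a wild-type Clock fragment to test how this residue contributes to complex formation. This fits the associated structural study of the CLOCK:BMAL1 heterodimer, though the record does not name the partner construct.
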