Addgene plasmid #47357: HLH Clock Pas 1-401 VenN F122D
Purpose: Clock fragment mutatation tagged with VenN used for BiFC
Depositing lab: Joseph Takahashi. Depositing organization: University of Texas Southwestern Medical Center. Publication: Crystal structure of the heterodimeric CLOCK:BMAL1 transcriptional activator complex. Huang N, Chelliah Y, Shan Y, Taylor CA, Yoo SH, Partch C, Green CB, Zhang H, Takahashi JS. Science. 2012 Jul 13;337(6091):189-94. doi: 10.1126/science.1222804. Epub 2012 May 31. PubMed 22653727.
Backbone
  Vector backbone: pEGFP-C1
  Backbone manufacturer: Clontech
  Vector type: Mammalian Expression
Growth in bacteria
  Bacterial resistance: Kanamycin, 50 μg/mL
  Growth temperature: 37°C
  Growth strain: DH5alpha
  Copy number: High Copy
Gene/Insert
  Gene/Insert name: Clock
  Species: M. musculus (mouse)
  Mutation: aa 1-401, F122D
  Entrez Gene: Clock (a.k.a. 5330400M04Rik, KAT13D)
  Promoter: CMV
  Tag / fusion protein: Venus aa 1-155 (C terminal on backbone)
  Cloning method: Restriction Enzyme; 5′ cloning site unknown (unknown if destroyed); 3′ cloning site unknown (unknown if destroyed)
  Sequencing primers: 5′ CMV-F
Terms and licenses: Academic/Nonprofit Terms; Industry Terms: Not Available to Industry
How to cite: HLH Clock Pas 1-401 VenN F122D was a gift from Joseph Takahashi (Addgene plasmid # 47357 ; http://n2t.net/addgene:47357 ; RRID:Addgene_47357)
